>Addgene plasmid #77546 | EPHB2 gRNA (BRDN0001147469) | addgene full sequence | sequence record 187970 | Addgene Assembled Sequence
CCCGGGTGCAAAGATGGATAAAGTTTTAAACAGAGAGGAATCTTTGCAGCTAATGGACCTTCTAGGTCTT
GAAAGGAGTGGGAATTGGCTCCGGTGCCCGTCAGTGGGCAGAGCGCACATCGCCCACAGTCCCCGAGAAG
TTGGGGGGAGGGGTCGGCAATTGATCCGGTGCCTAGAGAAGGTGGCGCGGGGTAAACTGGGAAAGTGATG
TCGTGTACTGGCTCCGCCTTTTTCCCGAGGGTGGGGGAGAACCGTATATAAGTGCAGTAGTCGCCGTGAA
CGTTCTTTTTCGCAACGGGTTTGCCGCCAGAACACAGGTAAGTGCCGTGTGTGGTTCCCGCGGGCCTGGC
CTCTTTACGGGTTATGGCCCTTGCGTGCCTTGAATTACTTCCACCTGGCTGCAGTACGTGATTCTTGATC
CCGAGCTTCGGGTTGGAAGTGGGTGGGAGAGTTCGAGGCCTTGCGCTTAAGGAGCCCCTTCGCCTCGTGC
TTGAGTTGAGGCCTGGCCTGGGCGCTGGGGCCGCCGCGTGCGAATCTGGTGGCACCTTCGCGCCTGTCTC
GCTGCTTTCGATAAGTCTCTAGCCATTTAAAATTTTTGATGACCTGCTGCGACGCTTTTTTTCTGGCAAG
ATAGTCTTGTAAATGCGGGCCAAGATCTGCACACTGGTATTTCGGTTTTTGGGGCCGCGGGCGGCGACGG
GGCCCGTGCGTCCCAGCGCACATGTTCGGCGAGGCGGGGCCTGCGAGCGCGGCCACCGAGAATCGGACGG
GGGTAGTCTCAAGCTGGCCGGCCTGCTCTGGTGCCTGGCCTCGCGCCGCCGTGTATCGCCCCGCCCTGGG
CGGCAAGGCTGGCCCGGTCGGCACCAGTTGCGTGAGCGGAAAGATGGCCGCTTCCCGGCCCTGCTGCAGG
GAGCTCAAAATGGAGGACGCGGCGCTCGGGAGAGCGGGCGGGTGAGTCACCCACACAAAGGAAAAGGGCC
TTTCCGTCCTCAGCCGTCGCTTCATGTGACTCCACGGAGTACCGGGCGCCGTCCAGGCACCTCGATTAGT
TCTCGAGCTTTTGGAGTACGTCGTCTTTAGGTTGGGGGGAGGGGTTTTATGCGATGGAGTTTCCCCACAC
TGAGTGGGTGGAGACTGAAGTTAGGCCAGCTTGGCACTTGATGTAATTCTCCTTGGAATTTGCCCTTTTT
GAGTTTGGATCTTGGTTCATTCTCAAGCCTCAGACAGTGGTTCAAAGTTTTTTTCTTCCATTTCAGGTGT
CGTGACGTACGGCCACCATGACCGAGTACAAGCCCACGGTGCGCCTCGCCACCCGCGACGACGTCCCCAG
GGCCGTACGCACCCTCGCCGCCGCGTTCGCCGACTACCCCGCCACGCGCCACACCGTCGATCCGGACCGC
CACATCGAGCGGGTCACCGAGCTGCAAGAACTCTTCCTCACGCGCGTCGGGCTCGACATCGGCAAGGTGT
GGGTCGCGGACGACGGCGCCGCCGTGGCGGTCTGGACCACGCCGGAGAGCGTCGAAGCGGGGGCGGTGTT
CGCCGAGATCGGCCCGCGCATGGCCGAGTTGAGCGGTTCCCGGCTGGCCGCGCAGCAACAGATGGAAGGC
CTCCTGGCGCCGCACCGGCCCAAGGAGCCCGCGTGGTTCCTGGCCACCGTCGGAGTCTCGCCCGACCACC
AGGGCAAGGGTCTGGGCAGCGCCGTCGTGCTCCCCGGAGTGGAGGCGGCCGAGCGCGCCGGGGTGCCCGC
CTTCCTGGAGACCTCCGCGCCCCGCAACCTCCCCTTCTACGAGCGGCTCGGCTTCACCGTCACCGCCGAC
GTCGAGGTGCCCGAAGGACCGCGCACCTGGTGCATGACCCGCAAGCCCGGTGCCTGAACGCGTTAAGTCG
ACAATCAACCTCTGGATTACAAAATTTGTGAAAGATTGACTGGTATTCTTAACTATGTTGCTCCTTTTAC
GCTATGTGGATACGCTGCTTTAATGCCTTTGTATCATGCTATTGCTTCCCGTATGGCTTTCATTTTCTCC
TCCTTGTATAAATCCTGGTTGCTGTCTCTTTATGAGGAGTTGTGGCCCGTTGTCAGGCAACGTGGCGTGG
TGTGCACTGTGTTTGCTGACGCAACCCCCACTGGTTGGGGCATTGCCACCACCTGTCAGCTCCTTTCCGG
GACTTTCGCTTTCCCCCTCCCTATTGCCACGGCGGAACTCATCGCCGCCTGCCTTGCCCGCTGCTGGACA
GGGGCTCGGCTGTTGGGCACTGACAATTCCGTGGTGTTGTCGGGGAAATCATCGTCCTTTCCTTGGCTGC
TCGCCTGTGTTGCCACCTGGATTCTGCGCGGGACGTCCTTCTGCTACGTCCCTTCGGCCCTCAATCCAGC
GGACCTTCCTTCCCGCGGCCTGCTGCCGGCTCTGCGGCCTCTTCCGCGTCTTCGCCTTCGCCCTCAGACG
AGTCGGATCTCCCTTTGGGCCGCCTCCCCGCGTCGACTTTAAGACCAATGACTTACAAGGCAGCTGTAGA
TCTTAGCCACTTTTTAAAAGAAAAGGGGGGACTGGAAGGGCTAATTCACTCCCAACGAAGACAAGATCTG
CTTTTTGCTTGTACTGGGTCTCTCTGGTTAGACCAGATCTGAGCCTGGGAGCTCTCTGGCTAACTAGGGA
ACCCACTGCTTAAGCCTCAATAAAGCTTGCCTTGAGTGCTTCAAGTAGTGTGTGCCCGTCTGTTGTGTGA
CTCTGGTAACTAGAGATCCCTCAGACCCTTTTAGTCAGTGTGGAAAATCTCTAGCAGTACGTATAGTAGT
TCATGTCATCTTATTATTCAGTATTTATAACTTGCAAAGAAATGAATATCAGAGAGTGAGAGGAACTTGT
TTATTGCAGCTTATAATGGTTACAAATAAAGCAATAGCATCACAAATTTCACAAATAAAGCATTTTTTTC
ACTGCATTCTAGTTGTGGTTTGTCCAAACTCATCAATGTATCTTATCATGTCTGGCTCTAGCTATCCCGC
CCCTAACTCCGCCCATCCCGCCCCTAACTCCGCCCAGTTCCGCCCATTCTCCGCCCCATGGCTGACTAAT
TTTTTTTATTTATGCAGAGGCCGAGGCCGCCTCGGCCTCTGAGCTATTCCAGAAGTAGTGAGGAGGCTTT
TTTGGAGGCCTAGGGACGTACCCAATTCGCCCTATAGTGAGTCGTATTACGCGCGCTCACTGGCCGTCGT
TTTACAACGTCGTGACTGGGAAAACCCTGGCGTTACCCAACTTAATCGCCTTGCAGCACATCCCCCTTTC
GCCAGCTGGCGTAATAGCGAAGAGGCCCGCACCGATCGCCCTTCCCAACAGTTGCGCAGCCTGAATGGCG
AATGGG
[124 nt withheld, positions 3367-3490]
C
[91 nt withheld, positions 3492-3582]
A
[49 nt withheld, positions 3584-3632]
CCTTTGACGTTGGAGTCCACGTTCTTT
[37 nt withheld, positions 3660-3696]
ACCCTATCTCGGTCTATTCTTTTGATTTATAAGGGATTTTGCCGATTTCGGCCTATTGGTTAAAAAATGA
GCTGATTTAACAAAAATTTAACGCGAATTTTAACAAAATATTAACGCTTACAATTTAGGTGGCACTTTTC
GGGGAAATGTGCGCGGAACCCCTATTTGTTTATTTTTCTAAATACATTCAAATATGTATCCGCTCATGAG
ACAATAACCCTGATAAATGCTTCAATAATATTGAAAAAGGAAGAGTATGAGTATTCAACATTTCCGTGTC
GCCCTTATTCCCTTTTTTGCGGCATTTTGCCTTCCTGTTTTTGCTCACCCAGAAACGCTGGTGAAAGTAA
AAGATGCTGAAGATCAGTTGGGTGCACGAGTGGGTTACATCGAACTGGATCTCAACAGCGGTAAGATCCT
TGAGAGTTTTCGCCCCGAAGAACGTTTTCCAATGATGAGCACTTTTAAAGTTCTGCTATGTGGCGCGGTA
TTATCCCGTATTGACGCCGGGCAAGAGCAACTCGGTCGCCGCATACACTATTCTCAGAATGACTTGGTTG
AGTACTCACCAGTCACAGAAAAGCATCTTACGGATGGCATGACAGTAAGAGAATTATGCAGTGCTGCCAT
AACCATGAGTGATAACACTGCGGCCAACTTACTTCTGACAACGATCGGAGGACCGAAGGAGCTAACCGCT
TTTTTGCACAACATGGGGGATCATGTAACTCGCCTTGATCGTTGGGAACCGGAGCTGAATGAAGCCATAC
CAAACGACGAGCGTGACACCACGATGCCTGTAGCAATGGCAACAACGTTGCGCAAACTATTAACTGGCGA
ACTACTTACTCTAGCTTCCCGGCAACAATTAATAGACTGGATGGAGGCGGATAAAGTTGCAGGACCACTT
CTGCGCTCGGCCCTTCCGGCTGGCTGGTTTATTGCTGATAAATCTGGAGCCGGTGAGCGTGGGTCTCGCG
GTATCATTGCAGCACTGGGGCCAGATGGTAAGCCCTCCCGTATCGTAGTTATCTACACGACGGGGAGTCA
GGCAACTATGGATGAACGAAATAGACAGATCGCTGAGATAGGTGCCTCACTGATTAAGCATTGGTAACTG
TCAGACCAAGTTTACTCATATATACTTTAGATTGATTTAAAACTTCATTTTTAATTTAAAAGGATCTAGG
TGAAGATCCTTTTTGATAATCTCATGACCAAAATCCCTTAACGTGAGTTTTCGTTCCACTGAGCGTCAGA
CCCCGTAGAAAAGATCAAAGGATCTTCTTGAGATCCTTTTTTTCTGCGCGTAATCTGCTGCTTGCAAACA
AAAAAACCACCGCTACCAGCGGTGGTTTGTTTGCCGGATCAAGAGCTACCAACTCTTTTTCCGAAGGTAA
CTGGCTTCAGCAGAGCGCAGATACCAAATACTGTTCTTCTAGTGTAGCCGTAGTTAGGCCACCACTTCAA
GAACTCTGTAGCACCGCCTACATACCTCGCTCTGCTAATCCTGTTACCAGTGGCTGCTGCCAGTGGCGAT
AAGTCGTGTCTTACCGGGTTGGACTCAAGACGATAGTTACCGGATAAGGCGCAGCGGTCGGGCTGAACGG
GGGGTTCGTGCACACAGCCCAGCTTGGAGCGAACGACCTACACCGAACTGAGATACCTACAGCGTGAGCT
ATGAGAAAGCGCCACGCTTCCCGAAGGGAGAAAGGCGGACAGGTATCCGGTAAGCGGCAGGGTCGGAACA
GGAGAGCGCACGAGGGAGCTTCCAGGGGGAAACGCCTGGTATCTTTATAGTCCTGTCGGGTTTCGCCACC
TCTGACTTGAGCGTCGATTTTTGTGATGCTCGTCAGGGGGGCGGAGCCTATGGAAAAACGCCAGCAACGC
GGCCTTTTTACGGTTCCTGGCCTTTTGCTGGCCTTTTGCTCACATGTTCTTTCCTGCGTTATCCCCTGAT
TCTGTGGATAACCGTATTACCGCCTTTGAGTGAGCTGATACCGCTCGCCGCAGCCGAACGACCGAGCGCA
GCGAGTCAGTGAGCGAGGAAGCGGAAGAGCGCCCAATACGCAAACCGCCTCTCCCCGCGCGTTGGCCGAT
TCATTAATGCAGCTGGCACGACAGGTTTCCCGACTGGAAAGCGGGCAGTGAGCGCAACGCAATTAATGTG
AGTTAGCTCACTCATTAGGCACCCCAGGCTTTACACTTTATGCTTCCGGCTCGTATGTTGTGTGGAATTG
TGAGCGGATAACAATTTCACACAGGAAACAGCTATGACCATGATTACGCCAAGCGCGCAATTAACCCTCA
CTAAAGGGAACAAAAGCTGGAGCTGCAAGCTTAATGTAGTCTTATGCAATACTCTTGTAGTCTTGCAACA
TGGTAACGATGAGTTAGCAACATGCCTTACAAGGAGAGAAAAAGCACCGTGCATGCCGATTGGTGGAAGT
AAGGTGGTACGATCGTGCCTTATTAGGAAGGCAACAGACGGGTCTGACATGGATTGGACGAACCACTGAA
TTGCCGCATTGCAGAGATATTGTATTTAAGTGCCTAGCTCGATACATAAACGGGTCTCTCTGGTTAGACC
AGATCTGAGCCTGGGAGCTCTCTGGCTAACTAGGGAACCCACTGCTTAAGCCTCAATAAAGCTTGCCTTG
AGTGCTTCAAGTAGTGTGTGCCCGTCTGTTGTGTGACTCTGGTAACTAGAGATCCCTCAGACCCTTTTAG
TCAGTGTGGAAAATCTCTAGCAGTGGCGCCCGAACAGGGACTTGAAAGCGAAAGGGAAACCAGAGGAGCT
CTCTCGACGCAGGACTCGGCTTGCTGAAGCGCGCACGGCAAGAGGCGAGGGGCGGCGACTGGTGAGTACG
CCAAAAATTTTGACTAGCGGAGGCTAGAAGGAGAGAGATGGGTGCGAGAGCGTCAGTATTAAGCGGGGGA
GAATTAGATCGCGATGGGAAAAAATTCGGTTAAGGCCAGGGGGAAAGAAAAAATATAAATTAAAACATAT
AGTATGGGCAAGCAGGGAGCTAGAACGATTCGCAGTTAATCCTGGCCTGTTAGAAACATCAGAAGGCTGT
AGACAAATACTGGGACAGCTACAACCATCCCTTCAGACAGGATCAGAAGAACTTAGATCATTATATAATA
CAGTAGCAACCCTCTATTGTGTGCATCAAAGGATAGAGATAAAAGACACCAAGGAAGCTTTAGACAAGAT
AGAGGAAGAGCAAAACAAAAGTAAGACCACCGCACAGCAAGCGGCCGCTGATCTTCAGACCTGGAGGAGG
AGATATGAGGGACAATTGGAGAAGTGAATTATATAAATATAAAGTAGTAAAAATTGAACCATTAGGAGTA
GCACCCACCAAGGCAAAGAGAAGAGTGGTGCAGAGAGAAAAAAGAGCAGTGGGAATAGGAGCTTTGTTCC
TTGGGTTCTTGGGAGCAGCAGGAAGCACTATGGGCGCAGCGTCAATGACGCTGACGGTACAGGCCAGACA
ATTATTGTCTGGTATAGTGCAGCAGCAGAACAATTTGCTGAGGGCTATTGAGGCGCAACAGCATCTGTTG
CAACTCACAGTCTGGGGCATCAAGCAGCTCCAGGCAAGAATCCTGGCTGTGGAAAGATACCTAAAGGATC
AACAGCTCCTGGGGATTTGGGGTTGCTCTGGAAAACTCATTTGCACCACTGCTGTGCCTTGGAATGCTAG
TTGGAGTAATAAATCTCTGGAACAGATTTGGAATCACACGACCTGGATGGAGTGGGACAGAGAAATTAAC
AATTACACAAGCTTAATACACTCCTTAATTGAAGAATCGCAAAACCAGCAAGAAAAGAATGAACAAGAAT
TATTGGAATTAGATAAATGGGCAAGTTTGTGGAATTGGTTTAACATAACAAATTGGCTGTGGTATATAAA
ATTATTCATAATGATAGTAGGAGGCTTGGTAGGTTTAAGAATAGTTTTTGCTGTACTTTCTATAGTGAAT
AGAGTTAGGCAGGGATATTCACCATTATCGTTTCAGACCCACCTCCCAACCCCGAGGGGACCCAGAGAGG
GCCTATTTCCCATGATTCCTTCATATTTGCATATACGATACAAGGCTGTTAGAGAGATAATTAGAATTAA
TTTGACTGTAAACACAAAGATATTAGTACAAAATACGTGACGTAGAAAGTAATAATTTCTTGGGTAGTTT
GCAGTTTTAAAATTATGTTTTAAAATGGACTATCATATGCTTACCGTAACTTGAAAGTATTTCGATTTCT
TGGCTTTATATATCTTGTGGAAAGGACGAAACACCGAAGCTGCAACACTACACCAGGTTTTAGAGCTAGA
AATAGCAAGTTAAAATAAGGCTAGTCCGTTATCAACTTGAAAAAGTGGCACCGAGTCGGTGCTTTTTTAA
GCTTGGCGTAACTAGATCTTGAGACAAATGGCAGTATTCATCCACAATTTTAAAAGAAAAGGGGGGATTG
GGGGGTACAGTGCAGGGGAAAGAATAGTAGACATAATAGCAACAGACATACAAACTAAAGAATTACAAAA
ACAAATTACAAAAATTCAAAATTTTCGGGTTTATTACAGGGACAGCAGAGATCCACTTTGGCGCCGGCTC
GAGGGGG
Features (pLannotate 1.2.2; 29 found; start..end, strand, type, name):
     14..80      +  CDS            small t antigen (fragment): SV40 (simian virus 40) small t antigen
    106..317     +  promoter       EF-1α core promoter: core promoter for human elongation factor EF-1α
    318..1256    +  intron         EF-1α intron A: intron upstream of the start codon of human EF-1α
   1278..1877    +  CDS            PuroR (fragment): puromycin N-acetyltransferase; pac from Streptomyces; confers resistance to puromycin
   1893..2481    +  misc_feature   WPRE: woodchuck hepatitis virus posttranscriptional regulatory element
   2532..2551    +  misc_feature   cPPT/CTS (fragment): central polypurine tract and central termination sequence of HIV-1
   2553..2786    +  LTR            3' LTR (ΔU3): self-inactivating 3' long terminal repeat (LTR) from HIV-1
   2864..2985    +  polyA_signal   SV40 poly(A) signal: SV40 polyadenylation signal
   3025..3160    +  rep_origin     SV40 ori: SV40 origin of replication
   3181..3199    -  promoter       T7 promoter: promoter for bacteriophage T7 RNA polymerase
   3207..3362    +  CDS            lacZα (fragment): LacZα fragment of β-galactosidase; lacZ fragment
   3367..3795    +  rep_origin     f1 ori (sequence partly withheld): f1 bacteriophage origin of replication; arrow indicates direction of (+) strand synthesis
   3848..3952    +  promoter       AmpR promoter: bla
   3953..4813    +  CDS            AmpR: β-lactamase; bla; confers resistance to ampicillin, carbenicillin, and related antibiotics
   4984..5572    +  rep_origin     ori: high-copy-number ColE1/pMB1/pBR322/pUC origin of replication
   5755..5847    +  CDS            lacI (fragment): lac repressor; lacI; The lac repressor binds to the lac operator to inhibit transcription in E. coli. This inhibition can be relieved by adding lactose or isopropyl-β-D-thiogalactopyranoside (IPTG).
   5860..5881    +  protein_bind   CAP binding site: CAP binding activates transcription in the presence of cAMP. E. coli catabolite activator protein
   5896..5926    +  promoter       lac promoter: promoter for the E. coli lac operon
   5934..5950    +  protein_bind   lac operator: The lac repressor binds to the lac operator to inhibit transcription in E. coli. This inhibition can be relieved by adding lactose or isopropyl-β-D-thiogalactopyranoside (IPTG). lac repressor encoded by lacI
   5995..6013    +  promoter       T3 promoter: promoter for bacteriophage T3 RNA polymerase
   6041..6267    +  promoter       RSV promoter: Rous sarcoma virus enhancer/promoter
   6268..6448    +  LTR            5' LTR (truncated): truncated 5' long terminal repeat (LTR) from HIV-1
   6495..6620    +  misc_feature   HIV-1 Ψ: packaging signal of human immunodeficiency virus type 1
   6604..6967    +  CDS            HIV-1 gag (fragment): gag protein from human immunodeficiency virus 1; gag
   7113..7346    +  misc_feature   RRE: The Rev response element (RRE) of HIV-1 allows for Rev-dependent mRNA export from the nucleus to the cytoplasm.
   7723..7749    +  CDS            Rev (fragment): human immunodeficiency virus 1 (HIV-1) Rev protein; rev; enhances nuclear export of unspliced and incompletely spliced viral mRNAs
   7753..7993    +  promoter       U6 promoter: RNA polymerase III promoter for human U6 snRNA
   8023..8098    +  misc_RNA       gRNA scaffold: guide RNA scaffold for the Streptococcus pyogenes CRISPR/Cas9 system
   8154..8271    +  misc_feature   cPPT/CTS: central polypurine tract and central termination sequence of HIV-1
