[The description below was written by a language model from this plasmid's Addgene catalogue record and pLannotate feature annotations shown in this document.]
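Description:
EPHB2 gRNA (BRDN0001147469) is a third-generation lentiviral guide RNA plasmid built on the lentiGuide-Puro backbone and designed to direct CRISPR-Cas9 cutting to the human EPHB2 gene, which encodes an Eph-family receptor tyrosine kinase. In bacteria, the 8.3 kb plasmid is maintained through a high-copy ColE1/pUC-type origin and selected with ampicillin via the β-lactamase gene. An f1 origin, an SV40 origin and remnants of lac and T7/T3 promoter sequences are backbone carry-overs.

The viral transfer cassette begins with an RSV promoter fused to a truncated HIV-1 5' LTR, making genomic RNA production Tat-independent. It continues through the Ψ packaging signal with a partial gag sequence, the Rev response element and a cPPT/CTS, and ends with a self-inactivating ΔU3 3' LTR followed by an SV40 polyadenylation signal. Within this frame, a human U6 RNA polymerase III promoter drives the EPHB2-specific 20-nt spacer joined to the Streptococcus pyogenes gRNA scaffold. A separate EF-1α promoter with its intron A expresses puromycin N-acetyltransferase, so transduced mammalian cells can be selected with puromycin. A WPRE downstream of this marker enhances transcript expression.

The plasmid does not encode Cas9, so it is meant to be used with a separate Cas9 lentivector or in cells that already express Cas9, typically for EPHB2 knockout studies. It belongs to a human kinome gRNA collection associated with work on optimized sgRNA design. The depositor notes that the guide was designed against a GenBank reference sequence that has since been withdrawn.
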