Addgene plasmid #77546: EPHB2 gRNA (BRDN0001147469)
Purpose: 3rd generation lentiviral gRNA plasmid targeting human EPHB2
Depositing lab: John Doench & David Root. Depositing organization: Broad Institute. Publication: Optimized sgRNA design to maximize activity and minimize off-target effects of CRISPR-Cas9. Doench JG, Fusi N, Sullender M, Hegde M, Vaimberg EW, Donovan KF, Smith I, Tothova Z, Wilen C, Orchard R, Virgin HW, Listgarten J, Root DE. Nat Biotechnol. 2016 Jan 18. doi: 10.1038/nbt.3437. PubMed 26780180.
Backbone
  Vector backbone: lentiGuide-Puro
  Backbone manufacturer: Zhang Lab (Addgene plasmid # 52963)
  Vector type: Mammalian Expression, Lentiviral, CRISPR
  Selectable markers: Puromycin
Growth in bacteria
  Bacterial resistance: Ampicillin, 100 μg/mL
  Growth temperature: 37°C
  Growth strain: DH5alpha
  Copy number: High Copy
Gene/Insert
  Gene/Insert name: EPHB2 (alt name: EPHB2)
  gRNA/shRNA sequence: AAGCTGCAACACTACACCAG
  Species: H. sapiens (human)
  Entrez Gene: EPHB2 (a.k.a. BDPLT22, CAPB, DRT, EK5, EPHT3, ERK, Hek5, PCBC, Tyro5)
  Promoter: hU6
  Cloning method: Unknown
  Sequencing primers: 5′ U6-F; 3′ pS2-R
Terms and licenses: Academic/Nonprofit Terms; Industry Terms: Not Available to Industry
Depositor comments: The gRNA was designed to target a Genbank reference sequence which has since been removed from the database. Note that this plasmid does NOT contain Cas9. It should be used in conjunction with lentiCas9-Blast (Addgene #52962) or otherwise with cell lines already expressing Cas9. Browse the full kinome gRNA library at http://www.addgene.org/pooled-library/broadgpp-human-kinome/ or visit http://www.broadinstitute.org/rnai/public/ for detailed protocols and information.
How to cite: EPHB2 gRNA (BRDN0001147469) was a gift from John Doench & David Root (Addgene plasmid # 77546 ; http://n2t.net/addgene:77546 ; RRID:Addgene_77546)
