>Addgene plasmid #77546 | EPHB2 gRNA (BRDN0001147469) | depositor partial sequence | sequence record 145006 | Target Sequence
AAGCTGCAACACTACACCAG
