>Addgene plasmid #77546 | EPHB2 gRNA (BRDN0001147469) | addgene partial sequence | sequence record 187969 | hU6-F
AGAAAGTAATAATTTCTTGGGTAGTTTGCAGTTTTAAAATTATGTTTTAAAATGGACTATCATATGCTTA
CCGTAACTTGAAAGTATTTCGATTTCTTGGCTTTATATATCTTGTGGAAAGGACGAAACACCGAAGCTGC
AACACTACACCAGGTTTTAGAGCTAGAAATAGCAAGTTAAAATAAGGCTAGTCCGTTATCAACTTGAAAA
AGTGGCACCGAGTCGGTGCTTTTTTAAGCTTGGCGTAACTAGATCTTGAGACAAATGGCAGTATTCATCC
ACAATTTTAAAAGAAAAGGGGGGATTGGGGGGTACAGTGCAGGGGAAAGAATAGTAGACATAATAGCAAC
AGACATACAAACTAAAGAATTACAAAAACAAATTACAAAAATTCAAAATTTTCGGGTTTATTACAGGGAC
AGCAGAGATCCACTTTGGCGCCGGCTCGAGGGGGCCCGGGTGCAAAGATGGATAAAGTTTTAAACAGAGA
GGAATCTTTGCAGCTAATGGACCTTCTAGGTCTTGAAAGGAGTGGGAATTGGCTCCGGTGCCCGTCAGTG
GGCAGAGCGC
